>Addgene plasmid #188144 | pMXS-IRES-BLAST flag-CAD E1367A E1368A E1373A | addgene full sequence | sequence record 372202 | Addgene NGS Result
CCCGAAAAGTGCCACCTGCATAATGAAAGACCCCACCTGTAGGTTTGGCAAGCTAGCTTAAGTAACGCCA
TTTTGCAAGGCATGGAAAAATACATAACTGAGAATAGAAAAGTTCAGATCAAGGTCAGGAACAGATGGAA
CAGCTGAATATGGGCCAAACAGGATATCTGTGGTAAGCAGTTCCTGCCCCGGCTCAGGGCCAAGAACAGA
TGGAACAGCTGAATATGGGCCAAACAGGATATCTGTGGTAAGCAGTTCCTGCCCCGGCTCAGGGCCAAGA
ACAGATGGTCCCCAGATGCGGTCCAGCCCTCAGCAGTTTCTAGAGAACCATCAGATGTTTCCAGGGTGCC
CCAAGGACCTGAAATGACCCTGTGCCTTATTTGAACTAACCAATCAGTTCGCTTCTCGCTTCTGTTCGCG
CGCTTCTGCTCCCCGAGCTCAATAAAAGAGCCCACAACCCCTCACTCGGCGCGCCAGTCCTCCGATTGAC
TGAGTCGCCCGGGTACCCGTGTATCCAATAAACCCTCTTGCAGTTGCATCCGACTTGTGGTCTCGCTGTT
CCTTGGGAGGGTCTCCTCTGAGTGATTGACTACCCGTCAGCGGGGGTCTTTCATTTGGGGGCTCGTCCGG
GATCGGGAGACCCCTGCCCAGGGACCACCGACCCACCACCGGGAGGTAAGCTGGCCAGCAACTTATCTGT
GTCTGTCCGATTGTCTAGTGTCTATGACTGATTTTATGCGCCTGCGTCGGTACTAGTTAGCTAACTAGCT
CTGTATCTGGCGGACCCGTGGTGGAACTGACGAGTTCGGAACACCCGGCCGCAACCCTGGGAGACGTCCC
AGGGACTTCGGGGGCCGTTTTTGTGGCCCGACCTGAGTCCAAAAATCCCGATCGTTTTGGACTCTTTGGT
GCACCCCCCTAATAGGAGGGATATGTGGTTCTGGTAGGAGACGAGAACCTAAAACAGTTCCCGCCTCCGT
CTGAATTTTTGCTTTCGGTTTGGGACCGAAGCCGCGCCGCGCGTCTTGTCTGCTGCAGCATCGTTCTGTG
TTGTCTCTGTCTGACTGTGTTTCTGTATTTGTCTGAAAATTAGGGCCAGACTGTTACCACTCCCTTAAGT
TTGACCTTAGGTCACTGGAAAGATGTCGAGCGGATCGCTCACAACCAGTCGGTAGATGTCAAGAAGAGAC
GTTGGGTTACCTTCTGCTCTGCAGAATGGCCAACCTTTAACGTCGGATGGCCGCGAGACGGCACCTTTAA
CCGAGACCTCATCACCCAGGTTAAGATCAAGGTCTTTTCACCTGGCCCGCATGGACACCCAGACCAGGTC
CCCTACATCGTGACCTGGGAAGCCTTGGCTTTTGACCCCCCTCCCTGGGTCAAGCCCTTTGTACACCCTA
AGCCTCCGCCTCCTCTTCCTCCATCCGCCCCGTCTCTCCCCCTTGAACCTCCTCGTTCGACCCCGCCTCG
ATCCTCCCTTTATCCAGCCCTCACTCCTTCTCTAGGCGCCCCCATATGGCCATATGAGATCTTATATGGG
GCACCCCCGCCCCTTGTAAACTTCCCTGACCCTGACATGACAAGAGTTACTAACAGCCCCTCTCTCCAAG
CTCACTTACAGGCTCTCTACTTAGTCCAGCACGAAGTCTGGAGACCTCTGGCGGCAGCCTACCAAGAACA
ACTGGACCGACCGGTGGTACCTCACCCTTACCGAGTCGGCGACACAGTGTGGGTCCGCCGACACCAGACT
AAGAACCTAGAACCTCGCTGGAAAGGACCTTACACAGTCCTGCTGACCACCCCCACCGCCCTCAAAGTAG
ACGGCATCGCAGCTTGGATACACGCCGCCCACGTGAAGGCTGCCGACCCCGGGGGTGGACCATCCTCTAG
ACTGCCGGATCTAGCTAGTTAATTAAGGATCCATGGCGGCCCTAGTGTTGGAGGACGGGTCGGTCCTGCG
GGGCCAGCCCTTTGGGGCCGCCGTGTCGACTGCCGGGGAAGTGGTGTTTCAAACCGGCATGGTCGGCTAC
CCCGAGGCCCTCACTGATCCCTCCTACAAGGCACAGATCTTAGTGCTCACCTATCCTCTGATCGGCAACT
ATGGCATCCCCCCAGATGAAATGGATGAGTTCGGTCTCTGCAAGTGGTTTGAATCCTCGGGCATCCACGT
AGCAGCACTGGTAGTGGGAGAGTGCTGTCCTACTCCCAGCCACTGGAGTGCCACCCGCACCCTGCATGAG
TGGCTGCAGCAGCATGGCATCCCTGGCTTGCAAGGAGTAGACACTCGGGAGCTGACCAAGAAGTTGCGGG
AACAGGGGTCTCTGCTGGGGAAGCTGGTCCAGAATGGAACAGAACCTTCAAGTCTGCCATTCTTGGACCC
CAATGCCCGCCCCCTGGTACCAGAGGTCTCCATTAAGACTCCACGGGTATTCAATACAGGGGGTGCCCCT
CGGATCCTTGCTTTGGACTGTGGCCTCAAGTATAATCAGATCCGATGCCTCTGCCAGCGTGGGGCTGAGG
TCACTGTGGTACCCTGGGACCATGCACTAGACAGCCAAGAGTATGAGGGTCTCTTCTTAAGTAATGGGCC
TGGTGACCCTGCCTCCTATCCCAGTGTCGTATCCACACTGAGCCGTGTTTTATCTGAGCCTAATCCCCGA
CCTGTCTTTGGGATCTGCCTGGGACACCAGCTATTGGCCTTAGCCATTGGGGCCAAGACTTACAAGATGA
GATATGGGAACCGAGGCCATAACCAGCCCTGCTTGTTGGTGGGCTCTGGGCGCTGCTTTCTGACATCCCA
GAACCATGGGTTTGCTGTGGAGACAGACTCACTGCCAGCAGACTGGGCTCCTCTCTTCACCAACGCCAAT
GATGGTTCCAATGAAGGCATTGTGCACAACAGCTTGCCTTTCTTCAGTGTCCAGTTTCACCCAGAGCACC
AAGCTGGCCCTTCAGATATGGAACTGCTTTTCGATATCTTTCTGGAAACTGTGAAAGAGGCCACAGCTGG
GAACCCTGGGGGCCAGACAGTTAGAGAGCGGCTGACTGAGCGCCTCTGTCCCCCTGGGATTCCCACTCCC
GGCTCTGGACTTCCACCACCACGAAAGGTTCTGATCCTGGGCTCAGGGGGCCTCTCCATTGGCCAAGCTG
GAGAATTTGACTACTCGGGCTCTCAGGCAATTAAGGCCCTGAAGGAGGAAAACATCCAGACGTTGCTGAT
CAACCCCAATATTGCCACAGTGCAGACCTCCCAGGGGCTGGCCGACAAGGTCTATTTTCTTCCCATAACA
CCTCATTATGTAACCCAGGTGATACGTAATGAACGCCCCGATGGTGTGTTACTGACTTTTGGGGGCCAGA
CTGCTCTGAACTGTGGTGTGGAGCTGACCAAGGCCGGGGTGCTGGCTCGGTATGGGGTCCGGGTCCTGGG
CACACCAGTGGAGACCATTGAGCTGACCGAGGATCGACGGGCCTTTGCTGCCAGAATGGCAGAGATCGGA
GAGCATGTGGCCCCGAGCGAGGCAGCAAATTCTCTTGAACAGGCCCAGGCAGCCGCTGAACGGCTGGGGT
ACCCTGTGCTAGTGCGTGCAGCCTTTGCCCTGGGTGGCCTGGGCTCTGGCTTTGCCTCTAACAGGGAGGA
GCTCTCTGCTCTCGTGGCCCCAGCTTTTGCCCATACCAGCCAAGTGCTAGTAGACAAGTCTCTGAAGGGA
TGGAAGGAGATTGAGTACGAGGTGGTGAGAGACGCCTATGGCAACTGTGTCACGGTGTGTAACATGGAGA
ACTTGGACCCACTGGGCATCCACACTGGTGAGTCCATAGTGGTGGCCCCTAGCCAGACACTGAATGACAG
GGAGTATCAGCTCCTGAGGCAGACAGCTATCAAGGTGACCCAGCACCTGGGAATTGTTGGGGAGTGCAAT
GTGCAGTATGCCTTGAACCCTGAGTCTGAGCAGTATTACATCATTGAAGTGAATGCCAGGCTCTCTCGCA
GCTCTGCCCTGGCCAGTAAGGCCACAGGTTATCCACTGGCTTATGTGGCAGCCAAGCTAGCATTGGGCAT
CCCTTTGCCTGAGCTCAGGAACTCTGTGACAGGGGGTACAGCAGCCTTTGAACCCAGCGTGGATTATTGT
GTGGTGAAGATTCCTCGATGGGACCTTAGCAAGTTCCTGCGAGTCAGCACAAAGATTGGGAGCTGCATGA
AGAGCGTTGGTGAAGTCATGGGCATTGGGCGTTCATTTGAGGAGGCCTTCCAGAAGGCCCTGCGCATGGT
GGATGAGAACTGTGTGGGCTTTGATCACACAGTGAAACCAGTCAGCGATATGGAGTTGGAGACTCCAACA
GATAAGCGGATTTTTGTGGTGGCAGCTGCTTTGTGGGCTGGTTATTCAGTGGACCGCCTGTATGAGCTCA
CACGCATCGACCGCTGGTTCCTGCACCGAATGAAGCGTATCATCGCACATGCCCAGCTGCTAGAACAACA
CCGTGGACAGCCTTTGCCGCCAGACCTGCTGCAACAGGCCAAGTGTCTTGGCTTCTCAGACAAACAGATT
GCCCTTGCAGTTCTGAGCACAGAGCTGGCTGTTCGCAAGCTGCGTCAGGAACTGGGGATCTGTCCAGCAG
TGAAACAGATTGACACAGTTGCAGCTGAGTGGCCAGCCCAGACAAATTACCTATACCTAACGTATTGGGG
CACCACCCATGACCTCACCTTTCGAACACCTCATGTCCTAGTCCTTGGCTCTGGCGTCTACCGTATTGGC
TCTAGCGTTGAATTTGACTGGTGTGCTGTAGGCTGCATCCAGCAGCTCCGAAAGATGGGATATAAGACCA
TCATGGTGAACTATAACCCAGAGACAGTCAGCACCGACTATGACATGTGTGATCGACTCTACTTTGATGA
GATCTCTTTTGAGGTGGTGATGGACATCTATGAGCTCGAGAACCCTGAAGGTGTGATCCTATCCATGGGT
GGACAGCTGCCCAACAACATGGCCATGGCGTTGCATCGGCAGCAGTGCCGGGTGCTGGGCACCTCCCCTG
AAGCCATTGACTCGGCTGAGAACCGTTTCAAGTTTTCCCGGCTCCTTGACACCATTGGTATCAGCCAGCC
TCAGTGGAGGGAGCTCAGTGACCTCGAGTCTGCTCGCCAATTCTGCCAGACCGTGGGGTACCCCTGTGTG
GTGCGCCCCTCCTATGTGCTGAGCGGTGCTGCTATGAATGTGGCCTACACGGATGGAGACCTGGAGCGCT
TCCTGAGCAGCGCAGCAGCCGTCTCCAAAGAGCATCCCGTGGTCATCTCCAAGTTCATCCAGGAGGCTAA
GGAGATTGACGTGGATGCCGTGGCCTCTGATGGTGTGGTGGCAGCCATCGCCATCTCTGAGCATGTGGAG
AATGCAGGTGTGCATTCAGGTGATGCGACGCTGGTGACCCCCCCACAAGATATCACTGCCAAAACCCTGG
AGCGGATCAAAGCCATTGTGCATGCTGTGGGCCAGGAGCTACAGGTCACAGGACCCTTCAATCTGCAGCT
CATTGCCAAGGATGACCAGCTGAAAGTTATTGAATGCAACGTACGTGTCTCTCGCTCCTTCCCCTTCGTT
TCCAAGACACTGGGTGTGGACCTAGTAGCCTTGGCCACGCGGGTCATCATGGGGGAAGAAGTGGAACCTG
TGGGGCTAATGACTGGTTCTGGAGTTGTGGGAGTAAAGGTGCCTCAGTTCTCCTTCTCCCGCTTGGCGGG
TGCTGACGTGGTGTTGGGTGTGGAAATGACCAGTACTGGGGAGGTGGCCGGCTTTGGGGAGAGCCGCTGT
GAGGCATACCTCAAGGCCATGCTAAGCACTGGCTTTAAGATCCCCAAGAAGAATATCCTGCTGACCATTG
GCAGCTATAAGAACAAAAGCGAGCTGCTCCCAACTGTGCGGCTACTGGAGAGCCTGGGCTACAGCCTCTA
TGCCAGTCTCGGCACAGCTGACTTCTACACTGAGCATGGCGTCAAGGTAACAGCTGTGGACTGGCACTTT
GCGGCGGCTGTGGATGGTGCGTGCCCACCACAGCGGAGCATCCTGGAGCAGCTAGCTGAGAAAAACTTTG
AGCTGGTGATTAACCTGTCAATGCGTGGAGCTGGGGGCCGGCGTCTCTCTTCCTTTGTCACCAAGGGCTA
CCGCACCCGACGCTTGGCCGCTGACTTCTCCGTGCCCCTAATCATCGATATCAAGTGCACCAAACTCTTT
GTGGAGGCCCTAGGCCAGATCGGGCCAGCCCCTCCTTTGAAGGTGCATGTTGACTGTATGACCTCCCAAA
AGCTTGTGCGACTGCCGGGATTGATTGATGTCCATGTGCACCTGCGGGAACCAGGTGGGACACATAAGGA
GGACTTTGCTTCAGGCACAGCCGCTGCCCTGGCTGGGGGTATCACCATGGTGTGTGCCATGCCTAATACC
CGGCCCCCCATCATTGACGCCCCTGCTCTGGCCCTGGCCCAGAAGCTGGCAGAGGCTGGCGCCCGGTGCG
ACTTTGCGCTATTCCTTGGGGCCTCGTCTGAAAATGCAGGAACCTTGGGCACCGTGGCCGGGTCTGCAGC
CGGGCTGAAGCTTTACCTCAATGAGACCTTCTCTGAGCTGCGGCTGGACAGCGTGGTCCAGTGGATGGAG
CATTTCGAGACATGGCCCTCCCACCTCCCCATTGTGGCTCACGCGGAGCAGCAAACCGTGGCTGCTGTCC
TCATGGTGGCTCAGCTCACTCAGCGCTCAGTGCACATATGTCACGTGGCACGGAAGGAGGAGATCCTGCT
AATTAAAGCTGCAAAGGCACGGGGCTTGCCAGTGACCTGCGAGGTGGCTCCCCACCACCTGTTCCTAAGC
CATGATGACCTGGAGCGCCTGGGGCCTGGGAAGGGGGAGGTCCGGCCTGAGCTTGGCTCCCGCCAGGATG
TGGAAGCCCTGTGGGAGAACATGGCTGTCATCGACTGCTTTGCCTCAGACCATGCTCCCCATACCTTGGA
GGAGAAGTGTGGGTCCAGGCCCCCACCTGGGTTCCCAGGGTTAGAGACCATGCTGCCACTACTCCTGACG
GCTGTAAGCGAGGGCCGGCTCAGCCTGGACGACCTGCTGCAGCGATTGCACCACAATCCTCGGCGCATCT
TTCACCTGCCTCCGCAGGAGGACACCTATGTGGAGGTGGATCTGGAGCATGAGTGGACAATTCCCAGCCA
CATGCCCTTCTCCAAGGCCCACTGGACACCTTTTGAAGGGCAGAAAGTGAAGGGCACCGTCCGCCGTGTG
GTCCTGCGAGGGGAGGTTGCCTATATCGATGGGCAGGTTCTGGTACCCCCGGGCTATGGACAGGATGTAC
GGAAGTGGCCACAGGGGGCTGTTCCTCAGCTCCCACCCTCAGCCCCTGCCACTAGTGAGATGACCACGAC
ACCTGAAAGACCCCGCCGTGGCATCCCAGGGCTTCCTGATGGCCGCTTCCATCTGCCGCCCCGAATCCAT
CGAGCCTCCGACCCAGGTTTGCCAGCTGAGGAGCCAAAGGAGAAGTCCTCTCGGAAGGTAGCCGAGCCAG
AGCTGATGGGAACCCCTGATGGCACCTGCTACCCTCCACCACCAGTACCGAGACAGGCATCTCCCCAGAA
CCTGGGGACCCCTGGCTTGCTGCACCCCCAGACCTCACCCCTGCTGCACTCATTAGTGGGCCAACATATC
CTGTCCGTCCAGCAGTTCACCAAGGATCAGATGTCTCACCTGTTCAATGTGGCACACACACTGCGTATGA
TGGTGCAGAAGGAGCGGAGCCTCGACATCCTGAAGGGGAAGGTCATGGCCTCCATGTTCTATGAAGTGAG
CACACGGACCAGCAGCTCCTTTGCAGCAGCCATGGCCCGGCTGGGAGGTGCTGTGCTCAGCTTCTCGGAA
GCCACATCGTCCGTCCAGAAGGGCGAATCCCTGGCTGACTCCGTGCAGACCATGAGCTGCTATGCCGACG
TCGTCGTGCTCCGGCACCCCCAGCCTGGAGCAGTGGAGCTGGCCGCCAAGCACTGCCGGAGGCCAGTGAT
CAATGCTGGGGATGGGGTCGGAGAGCACCCCACCCAGGCCCTGCTGGACATCTTCACCATCCGTGAGGAG
CTGGGAACTGTCAATGGCATGACGATCACGATGGTGGGTGACCTGAAGCACGGACGCACAGTACATTCCC
TGGCCTGCCTGCTCACCCAGTATCGTGTCAGCCTGCGCTACGTGGCACCTCCCAGCCTGCGCATGCCACC
CACTGTGCGGGCCTTCGTGGCCTCCCGCGGCACCAAGCAGGAGGAATTCGAGAGCATTGAGGAGGCGCTG
CCTGACACTGATGTGCTCTACATGACTCGAATCCAGAAGGAACGATTTGGCTCTACCCAGGAGTACGAAG
CTTGCTTTGGTCAGTTCATCCTCACTCCCCACATCATGACCCGGGCCAAGAAGAAGATGGTGGTGATGCA
CCCGATGCCCCGTGTCAACGAGATAAGCGTGGAAGTGGACTCGGATCCCCGCGCAGCCTACTTCCGCCAG
GCTGAGAACGGCATGTACATCCGCATGGCTCTGTTAGCCACCGTGCTGGGCCGTTTCGACTACAAAGACG
ATGACGACAAGTAGGAATTCCTGCAGGCCTCGAGGGCCGGCGCGCCGCGGCCGCTACGTAAATTCCGCCC
CCCCCCCCCCTCTCCCTCCCCCCCCCCTAACGTTACTGGCCGAAGCCGCTTGGAATAAGGCCGGTGTGCG
TTTGTCTATATGTTATTTTCCACCATATTGCCGTCTTTTGGCAATGTGAGGGCCCGGAAACCTGGCCCTG
TCTTCTTGACGAGCATTCCTAGGGGTCTTTCCCCTCTCGCCAAAGGAATGCAAGGTCTGTTGAATGTCGT
GAAGGAAGCAGTTCCTCTGGAAGCTTCTTGAAGACAAACAACGTCTGTAGCGACCCTTTGCAGGCAGCGG
AACCCCCCACCTGGCGACAGGTGCCTCTGCGGCCAAAAGCCACGTGTATAAGATACACCTGCAAAGGCGG
CACAACCCCAGTGCCACGTTGTGAGTTGGATAGTTGTGGAAAGAGTCAAATGGCTCTCCTCAAGCGTATT
CAACAAGGGGCTGAAGGATGCCCAGAAGGTACCCCATTGTATGGGATCTGATCTGGGGCCTCGGTGCACA
TGCTTTACATGTGTTTAGTCGAGGTTAAAAAAACGTCTAGGCCCCCCGAACCACGGGGACGTGGTTTTCC
TTTGAAAAACACGATGATAATATGGCCACAACCATGGTTCCTTTGTCTCAAGAAGAATCCACCCTCATTG
AAAGAGCAACGGCTACAATCAACAGCATCCCCATCTCTGAAGACTACAGCGTCGCCAGCGCAGCTCTCTC
TAGCGACGGCCGCATCTTCACTGGTGTCAATGTATATCATTTTACTGGGGGACCTTGTGCAGAACTCGTG
GTGCTGGGCACTGCTGCTGCTGCGGCAGCTGGCAACCTGACTTGTATCGTCGCGATCGGAAATGAGAACA
GGGGCATCTTGAGCCCCTGCGGACGGTGCCGACAGGTGCTTCTCGATCTGCATCCTGGGATCAAAGCCAT
AGTGAAGGACAGTGATGGACAGCCGACGGCAGTTGGGATTCGTGAATTGCTGCCCTCTGGTTATGTGTGG
GAGGGCTAAGTCGACGATAAAATAAAAGATTTTATTTAGTCTCCAGAAAAAGGGGGGAATGAAAGACCCC
ACCTGTAGGTTTGGCAAGCTAGCTTAAGTAACGCCATTTTGCAAGGCATGGAAAAATACATAACTGAGAA
TAGAGAAGTTCAGATCAAGGTCAGGAACAGATGGAACAGCTGAATATGGGCCAAACAGGATATCTGTGGT
AAGCAGTTCCTGCCCCGGCTCAGGGCCAAGAACAGATGGAACAGCTGAATATGGGCCAAACAGGATATCT
GTGGTAAGCAGTTCCTGCCCCGGCTCAGGGCCAAGAACAGATGGTCCCCAGATGCGGTCCAGCCCTCAGC
AGTTTCTAGAGAACCATCAGATGTTTCCAGGGTGCCCCAAGGACCTGAAATGACCCTGTGCCTTATTTGA
ACTAACCAATCAGTTCGCTTCTCGCTTCTGTTCGCGCGCTTCTGCTCCCCGAGCTCAATAAAAGAGCCCA
CAACCCCTCACTCGGGGCGCCAGTCCTCCGATTGACTGAGTCGCCCGGGTACCCGTGTATCCAATAAACC
CTCTTGCAGTTGCATCCGACTTGTGGTCTCGCTGTTCCTTGGGAGGGTCTCCTCTGAGTGATTGACTACC
CGTCAGCGGGGGTCTTTCACATGCAGCATGTATCAAAATTAATTTGGTTTTTTTTCTTAAGTATTTACAT
TAAATGGCCATAGTTGCATTAATGAATCGGCCAACGCGCGGGGAGAGGCGGTTTGCGTATTGGGCGCTCT
TCCGCTTCCTCGCTCACTGACTCGCTGCGCTCGGTCGTTCGGCTGCGGCGAGCGGTATCAGCTCACTCAA
AGGCGGTAATACGGTTATCCACAGAATCAGGGGATAACGCAGGAAAGAACATGTGAGCAAAAGGCCAGCA
AAAGGCCAGGAACCGTAAAAAGGCCGCGTTGCTGGCGTTTTTCCATAGGCTCCGCCCCCCTGACGAGCAT
CACAAAAATCGACGCTCAAGTCAGAGGTGGCGAAACCCGACAGGACTATAAAGATACCAGGCGTTTCCCC
CTGGAAGCTCCCTCGTGCGCTCTCCTGTTCCGACCCTGCCGCTTACCGGATACCTGTCCGCCTTTCTCCC
TTCGGGAAGCGTGGCGCTTTCTCATAGCTCACGCTGTAGGTATCTCAGTTCGGTGTAGGTCGTTCGCTCC
AAGCTGGGCTGTGTGCACGAACCCCCCGTTCAGCCCGACCGCTGCGCCTTATCCGGTAACTATCGTCTTG
AGTCCAACCCGGTAAGACACGACTTATCGCCACTGGCAGCAGCCACTGGTAACAGGATTAGCAGAGCGAG
GTATGTAGGCGGTGCTACAGAGTTCTTGAAGTGGTGGCCTAACTACGGCTACACTAGAAGAACAGTATTT
GGTATCTGCGCTCTGCTGAAGCCAGTTACCTTCGGAAAAAGAGTTGGTAGCTCTTGATCCGGCAAACAAA
CCACCGCTGGTAGCGGTGGTTTTTTTGTTTGCAAGCAGCAGATTACGCGCAGAAAAAAAGGATCTCAAGA
AGATCCTTTGATCTTTTCTACGGGGTCTGACGCTCAGTGGAACGAAAACTCACGTTAAGGGATTTTGGTC
ATGAGATTATCAAAAAGGATCTTCACCTAGATCCTTTTGCGGCCGGCCGCAAATCAATCTAAAGTATATA
TGAGTAAACTTGGTCTGACAGTTACCAATGCTTAATCAGTGAGGCACCTATCTCAGCGATCTGTCTATTT
CGTTCATCCATAGTTGCCTGACTCCCCGTCGTGTAGATAACTACGATACGGGAGGGCTTACCATCTGGCC
CCAGTGCTGCAATGATACCGCGAGACCCACGCTCACCGGCTCCAGATTTATCAGCAATAAACCAGCCAGC
CGGAAGGGCCGAGCGCAGAAGTGGTCCTGCAACTTTATCCGCCTCCATCCAGTCTATTAATTGTTGCCGG
GAAGCTAGAGTAAGTAGTTCGCCAGTTAATAGTTTGCGCAACGTTGTTGCCATTGCTACAGGCATCGTGG
TGTCACGCTCGTCGTTTGGTATGGCTTCATTCAGCTCCGGTTCCCAACGATCAAGGCGAGTTACATGATC
CCCCATGTTGTGCAAAAAAGCGGTTAGCTCCTTCGGTCCTCCGATCGTTGTCAGAAGTAAGTTGGCCGCA
GTGTTATCACTCATGGTTATGGCAGCACTGCATAATTCTCTTACTGTCATGCCATCCGTAAGATGCTTTT
CTGTGACTGGTGAGTACTCAACCAAGTCATTCTGAGAATAGTGTATGCGGCGACCGAGTTGCTCTTGCCC
GGCGTCAATACGGGATAATACCGCGCCACATAGCAGAACTTTAAAAGTGCTCATCATTGGAAAACGTTCT
TCGGGGCGAAAACTCTCAAGGATCTTACCGCTGTTGAGATCCAGTTCGATGTAACCCACTCGTGCACCCA
ACTGATCTTCAGCATCTTTTACTTTCACCAGCGTTTCTGGGTGAGCAAAAACAGGAAGGCAAAATGCCGC
AAAAAAGGGAATAAGGGCGACACGGAAATGTTGAATACTCATACTCTTCCTTTTTCAATATTATTGAAGC
ATTTATCAGGGTTATTGTCTCATGAGCGGATACATATTTGAATGTATTTAGAAAAATAAACAAATAGGGG
TTCCGCGCACATTTC
Features (pLannotate 1.2.2; 14 found; start..end, strand, type, name):
     22..615     +  LTR            LTR: long terminal repeat from Moloney murine leukemia virus
    678..877     +  misc_feature   MMLV Ψ: packaging signal of Moloney murine leukemia virus (MMLV)
    929..1017    +  misc_feature   MESV Ψ (fragment): packaging signal of murine embryonic stem cell virus
   1094..1510    +  CDS            gag (truncated): truncated Moloney murine leukemia virus (MMLV) gag gene lacking the start codon
   1520..1894    +  misc_feature   pol region: Moloney murine leukemia virus (MMLV) pol region containing the splice acceptor site
   1923..8597    +  CDS            CAD: PYR1_HUMAN - Experimental evidence at protein level: Swiss-Prot protein existence level 1. This protein is a 'fusion' protein encoding four enzymatic activities of the pyrimidine pathway (GATase, CPSase, ATCase and DHOase). From Homo sapiens (Human).
   8798..9260    +  misc_feature   IRES: internal ribosome entry site (IRES) of the encephalomyocarditis virus (EMCV)
   9280..9669    +  CDS            BSD: blasticidin S deaminase; Aspergillus terreus BSD; confers resistance to blasticidin
   9718..9839    +  LTR            3' LTR (ΔU3) (fragment): self-inactivating 3' long terminal repeat (LTR) from Moloney murine leukemia virus
   9840..10309   +  LTR            LTR: long terminal repeat from Moloney murine leukemia virus
  10375..10427   -  CDS            lacI (fragment): lac repressor; lacI; The lac repressor binds to the lac operator to inhibit transcription in E. coli. This inhibition can be relieved by adding lactose or isopropyl-β-D-thiogalactopyranoside (IPTG).
  10610..11198   -  rep_origin     ori: high-copy-number ColE1/pMB1/pBR322/pUC origin of replication
  11362..12222   -  CDS            AmpR: β-lactamase; bla; confers resistance to ampicillin, carbenicillin, and related antibiotics
  12223..12327   -  promoter       AmpR promoter: bla
