[The description below was written by a language model from this plasmid's Addgene catalogue record and pLannotate feature annotations shown in this document.]
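Description:
pMXS-IRES-BLAST flag-CAD E1367A E1368A E1373A is a Moloney murine leukemia virus-based retroviral vector for stable expression of a mutant human CAD in mammalian cells. In bacteria it is maintained through a high-copy ColE1/pUC-type origin and selected with ampicillin via the β-lactamase gene and its promoter. The viral portion comprises a 5′ MMLV LTR, the MMLV packaging signal with an adjacent MESV Ψ fragment, a truncated gag lacking its start codon and a pol segment carrying the splice acceptor. These allow the transcript to be packaged into retroviral particles when gag, pol and env are supplied in trans. No separate internal promoter is annotated, so expression appears to be driven from the 5′ LTR. The 3′ end is annotated as a short ΔU3-like fragment directly followed by an MMLV LTR.

The payload is the roughly 6.7 kb coding sequence of CAD, the multifunctional enzyme of de novo pyrimidine synthesis that combines glutamine amidotransferase, carbamoyl-phosphate synthetase, aspartate transcarbamylase and dihydroorotase activities. It carries three glutamate-to-alanine substitutions (E1367A, E1368A, E1373A) plus silent changes that remove the PAM for a CAD-targeting sgRNA. The cDNA is therefore resistant to Cas9 cutting and suitable for re-expression in cells whose endogenous CAD has been edited. A Flag tag is fused to CAD, but the record is inconsistent about its position: the purpose line says C-terminal and the tag field says N-terminal, and the tag is not annotated in the feature table. Downstream, an EMCV IRES links blasticidin S deaminase to the same transcript, so blasticidin selection enriches for transduced cells expressing CAD. The associated study concerns allosteric regulation of CAD during the cell cycle, but the record does not state the functional effect of these mutations.
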