Addgene plasmid #188144: pMXS-IRES-BLAST flag-CAD E1367A E1368A E1373A
Purpose: Expresses C-terminal flag-tagged human CAD E1367A E1368A E1373A in mammalian cells
Depositing lab: Richard Possemato. Depositing organization: NYU Grossman School of Medicine. Publication: Allosteric regulation of CAD modulates de novo pyrimidine synthesis during the cell cycle. Shin J, Mir H, Khurram MA, Fujihara KM, Dynlacht BD, Cardozo TJ, Possemato R. Nat Metab. 2023 Feb 6. doi: 10.1038/s42255-023-00735-9. PubMed 36747088.
Backbone
  Vector backbone: pMXS-IRES-BLAST
  Backbone size w/o insert (bp): 5623
  Vector type: Mammalian Expression, Retroviral
  Selectable markers: Blasticidin
Growth in bacteria
  Bacterial resistance: Ampicillin, 100 μg/mL
  Growth temperature: 37°C
  Growth strain: NEB Stable
  Copy number: High Copy
Gene/Insert
  Gene/Insert name: CAD (alt name: carbamoyl-phosphate synthetase 2, aspartate transcarbamylase, and dihydroorotase)
  Species: H. sapiens (human)
  Insert size (bp): 6702
  Mutation: TCC -> AGT silent mutations at nt439-441 eliminating PAM site for sgRNA target sequence 5'-ATTGGGGTCCAAGAATGGCA-3' and A -> C mutations at nt6022/6025/6040 for Glu1367/Glu1368/Glu1373 -> Ala mutations of CAD
  Entrez Gene: CAD (a.k.a. CDG1Z, DEE50, EIEE50, GATD4)
  Tag / fusion protein: Flag tag (N terminal on insert)
  Cloning method: Gibson Cloning
  Sequencing primers: 5′ AGTAGACGGCATCGCAGCTTGGATA; 3′ CGGAATTTACGTAGCGGCCGC
Terms and licenses: Academic/Nonprofit Terms; Industry Terms: Not Available to Industry
How to cite: pMXS-IRES-BLAST flag-CAD E1367A E1368A E1373A was a gift from Richard Possemato (Addgene plasmid # 188144 ; http://n2t.net/addgene:188144 ; RRID:Addgene_188144)
